Addgene plasmid #110730: pHIV-INK4A-mOrange2
Purpose: Mammalian Expression of p16INK4A IRES H2B-mOrange2
Depositing lab: Robert Judson-Torres. Depositing organization: University of California, San Francisco (UCSF). Publication: Bi-allelic Loss of CDKN2A Initiates Melanoma Invasion via BRN2 Activation. Zeng H, Jorapur A, Shain AH, Lang UE, Torres R, Zhang Y, McNeal AS, Botton T, Lin J, Donne M, Bastian IN, Yu R, North JP, Pincus L, Ruben BS, Joseph NM, Yeh I, Bastian BC, Judson RL. Cancer Cell. 2018 Jul 9;34(1):56-68.e9. doi: 10.1016/j.ccell.2018.05.014. PubMed 29990501.
Backbone
  Vector backbone: pHIV
  Vector type: Mammalian Expression, Lentiviral
Growth in bacteria
  Bacterial resistance: Ampicillin, 100 μg/mL
  Growth temperature: 37°C
  Growth strain: NEB Stable
  Copy number: High Copy
Gene/Insert
  Gene/Insert name: p16INK4A IRES H2B-mOrange2 (alt name: CDKN2A)
  Species: H. sapiens (human)
  Entrez Gene: CDKN2A (a.k.a. ARF, CAI2, CDK4I, CDKN2, CMM2, INK4, INK4A, MLM, MTS-1, MTS1, P14, P14ARF, P16, P16-INK4A, P16INK4, P16INK4A, P19, P19ARF, TP16)
  Cloning method: Gibson Cloning
Terms and licenses: Academic/Nonprofit Terms; Industry Terms: Not Available to Industry
How to cite: pHIV-INK4A-mOrange2 was a gift from Robert Judson-Torres (Addgene plasmid # 110730 ; http://n2t.net/addgene:110730 ; RRID:Addgene_110730)
