[The description below was written by a language model from this plasmid's Addgene catalogue record and pLannotate feature annotations shown in this document.]
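Description:
pHIV-INK4A-mOrange2 is an HIV-1-based lentiviral transfer plasmid built on the pHIV backbone for expressing human p16INK4A (CDKN2A) in mammalian cells together with a nuclear fluorescent marker. It is maintained in bacteria through a high-copy ColE1/pUC-type origin and an ampicillin resistance gene (β-lactamase) driven by its own promoter. The viral portion begins with a CMV enhancer/promoter fused to a truncated 5' LTR, an arrangement that drives transcription of the packageable genomic RNA in producer cells. This is followed by the Ψ packaging signal with an adjoining gag fragment, the Rev response element for Rev-dependent nuclear export, and the cPPT/CTS, which aids nuclear import of the reverse-transcribed genome. A nef fragment and a second truncated LTR element close the viral cassette. No WPRE and no mammalian drug-selection marker are annotated.

The payload is a bicistronic cassette assembled by Gibson cloning and driven by the strong constitutive EF-1α promoter. The first cistron is the CDKN2A coding sequence, annotated as a fragment match to the human protein, which encodes the CDK4/CDK6 inhibitor that restrains RB phosphorylation and proliferation. An EMCV IRES then permits cap-independent translation of histone H2B fused to mOrange2, so transduced cells carry an orange, chromatin-localised signal that reports expression from the same transcript. The sequencing-derived and depositor sequence records differ by only a few nucleotides in length and show the same feature layout. The construct suits stable p16INK4A delivery with tracking or sorting of transduced cells by nuclear fluorescence, and its associated publication concerns CDKN2A loss in melanoma invasion.
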