Features (pLannotate 1.2.2; 20 found; start..end, strand, type, name):
     34..86      -  misc_feature   bom (fragment): basis of mobility region from pBR322
    241..620     +  enhancer       CMV enhancer: human cytomegalovirus immediate early enhancer
    621..820     +  promoter       CMV promoter: human cytomegalovirus (CMV) immediate early promoter
    838..1018    +  LTR            5' LTR (truncated): truncated 5' long terminal repeat (LTR) from HIV-1
   1065..1190    +  misc_feature   HIV-1 Ψ: packaging signal of human immunodeficiency virus type 1
   1174..1512    +  CDS            HIV-1 gag (fragment): gag protein from human immunodeficiency virus 1; gag
   1689..1922    +  misc_feature   RRE: The Rev response element (RRE) of HIV-1 allows for Rev-dependent mRNA export from the nucleus to the cytoplasm.
   2299..2399    +  CDS            Rev (fragment): human immunodeficiency virus 1 (HIV-1) Rev protein; rev; enhances nuclear export of unspliced and incompletely spliced viral mRNAs
   2449..2566    +  misc_feature   cPPT/CTS: central polypurine tract and central termination sequence of HIV-1
   2630..3808    +  promoter       EF-1α promoter: strong constitutive promoter for human elongation factor EF-1α
   3856..4299    +  CDS            CDKN2A (fragment): CDN2A_HUMAN - Also known as CDKN2, MTS1. Experimental evidence at protein level: Swiss-Prot protein existence level 1. Acts as a negative regulator of the proliferation of normal cells by interacting strongly with CDK4 and CDK6. This inhibits their ability to interact with cyclins D and to phosphorylate the retinoblastoma protein. From Homo sapiens (Human).
   4427..4889    +  misc_feature   IRES: internal ribosome entry site (IRES) of the encephalomyocarditis virus (EMCV)
   4895..5272    +  CDS            H2B: human histone H2B; HIST1H2BJ
   5291..5998    +  CDS            mOrange2: mOrange2 is a basic (constitutively fluorescent) orange fluorescent protein published in 2008, derived from Discosoma sp.. It has high acid sensitivity.
   6018..6037    +  misc_feature   MCS (fragment): pBluescript multiple cloning site
   6039..6539    +  CDS            nef (fragment): NEF_HV1LA - Experimental evidence at protein level: Swiss-Prot protein existence level 1. Extracellular Nef protein targets CD4(+) T-lymphocytes for apoptosis by interacting with CXCR4 surface receptors. From Human immunodeficiency virus type 1 group M subtype B (isolate Lai) (HIV-1).
   6546..6726    +  LTR            5' LTR (truncated): truncated 5' long terminal repeat (LTR) from HIV-1
   6788..7376    -  rep_origin     ori: high-copy-number ColE1/pMB1/pBR322/pUC origin of replication
   7547..8407    -  CDS            AmpR: β-lactamase; bla; confers resistance to ampicillin, carbenicillin, and related antibiotics
   8408..8512    -  promoter       AmpR promoter: bla
>Addgene plasmid #110730 | pHIV-INK4A-mOrange2 | depositor full sequence | sequence record 211416 | pHIV-INK4A-mOrange2 sequence 8540 bps
ATCGTCGACGGATCGGGAGATCTCCCGATCCCCTATGGTGCACTCTCAGTACAATCTGCTCTGATGCCGC
ATAGTTAAGCCAGTATCTGCTCCCTGCTTGTGTGTTGGAGGTCGCTGAGTAGTGCGCGAGCAAAATTTAA
GCTACAACAAGGCAAGGCTTGACCGACAATTGCATGAAGAATCTGCTTAGGGTTAGGCGTTTTGCGCTGC
TTCGCGATGTACGGGCCAGATATACGCGTTGACATTGATTATTGACTAGTTATTAATAGTAATCAATTAC
GGGGTCATTAGTTCATAGCCCATATATGGAGTTCCGCGTTACATAACTTACGGTAAATGGCCCGCCTGGC
TGACCGCCCAACGACCCCCGCCCATTGACGTCAATAATGACGTATGTTCCCATAGTAACGCCAATAGGGA
CTTTCCATTGACGTCAATGGGTGGAGTATTTACGGTAAACTGCCCACTTGGCAGTACATCAAGTGTATCA
TATGCCAAGTACGCCCCCTATTGACGTCAATGACGGTAAATGGCCCGCCTGGCATTATGCCCAGTACATG
ACCTTATGGGACTTTCCTACTTGGCAGTACATCTACGTATTAGTCATCGCTATTACCATGGTGATGCGGT
TTTGGCAGTACATCAATGGGCGTGGATAGCGGTTTGACTCACGGGGATTTCCAAGTCTCCACCCCATTGA
CGTCAATGGGAGTTTGTTTTGGCACCAAAATCAACGGGACTTTCCAAAATGTCGTAACAACTCCGCCCCA
TTGACGCAAATGGGCGGTAGGCGTGTACGGTGGGAGGTCTATATAAGCAGCGCGTTTTGCCTGTACTGGG
TCTCTCTGGTTAGACCAGATCTGAGCCTGGGAGCTCTCTGGCTAACTAGGGAACCCACTGCTTAAGCCTC
AATAAAGCTTGCCTTGAGTGCTTCAAGTAGTGTGTGCCCGTCTGTTGTGTGACTCTGGTAACTAGAGATC
CCTCAGACCCTTTTAGTCAGTGTGGAAAATCTCTAGCAGTGGCGCCCGAACAGGGACTTGAAAGCGAAAG
GGAAACCAGAGGAGCTCTCTCGACGCAGGACTCGGCTTGCTGAAGCGCGCACGGCAAGAGGCGAGGGGCG
GCGACTGGTGAGTACGCCAAAAATTTTGACTAGCGGAGGCTAGAAGGAGAGAGATGGGTGCGAGAGCGTC
AGTATTAAGCGGGGGAGAATTAGATCGCGATGGGAAAAAATTCGGTTAAGGCCAGGGGGAAAGAAAAAAT
ATAAATTAAAACATATAGTATGGGCAAGCAGGGAGCTAGAACGATTCGCAGTTAATCCTGGCCTGTTAGA
AACATCAGAAGGCTGTAGACAAATACTGGGACAGCTACAACCATCCCTTCAGACAGGATCAGAAGAACTT
AGATCATTATATAATACAGTAGCAACCCTCTATTGTGTGCATCAAAGGATAGAGATAAAAGACACCAAGG
AAGCTTTAGACAAGATAGAGGAAGAGCAAAACAAAAGTAAGACCACCGCACAGCAAGCGGCCGGCCGCGC
TGATCTTCAGACCTGGAGGAGGAGATATGAGGGACAATTGGAGAAGTGAATTATATAAATATAAAGTAGT
AAAAATTGAACCATTAGGAGTAGCACCCACCAAGGCAAAGAGAAGAGTGGTGCAGAGAGAAAAAAGAGCA
GTGGGAATAGGAGCTTTGTTCCTTGGGTTCTTGGGAGCAGCAGGAAGCACTATGGGCGCAGCGTCAATGA
CGCTGACGGTACAGGCCAGACAATTATTGTCTGGTATAGTGCAGCAGCAGAACAATTTGCTGAGGGCTAT
TGAGGCGCAACAGCATCTGTTGCAACTCACAGTCTGGGGCATCAAGCAGCTCCAGGCAAGAATCCTGGCT
GTGGAAAGATACCTAAAGGATCAACAGCTCCTGGGGATTTGGGGTTGCTCTGGAAAACTCATTTGCACCA
CTGCTGTGCCTTGGAATGCTAGTTGGAGTAATAAATCTCTGGAACAGATTTGGAATCACACGACCTGGAT
GGAGTGGGACAGAGAAATTAACAATTACACAAGCTTAATACACTCCTTAATTGAAGAATCGCAAAACCAG
CAAGAAAAGAATGAACAAGAATTATTGGAATTAGATAAATGGGCAAGTTTGTGGAATTGGTTTAACATAA
CAAATTGGCTGTGGTATATAAAATTATTCATAATGATAGTAGGAGGCTTGGTAGGTTTAAGAATAGTTTT
TGCTGTACTTTCTATAGTGAATAGAGTTAGGCAGGGATATTCACCATTATCGTTTCAGACCCACCTCCCA
ACCCCGAGGGGACCCGACAGGCCCGAAGGAATAGAAGAAGAAGGTGGAGAGAGAGACAGAGACAGATCCA
TTCGATTAGTGAACGGATCGGCACTGCGTGCGCCAATTCTGCAGACAAATGGCAGTATTCATCCACAATT
TTAAAAGAAAAGGGGGGATTGGGGGGTACAGTGCAGGGGAAAGAATAGTAGACATAATAGCAACAGACAT
ACAAACTAAAGAATTACAAAAACAAATTACAAAAATTCAAAATTTTCGGGTTTATTACAGGGACAGCAGA
GATCCAGTTTGGTTAGTACCGGGCCCGCTCTAGCCGTGAGGCTCCGGTGCCCGTCAGTGGGCAGAGCGCA
CATCGCCCACAGTCCCCGAGAAGTTGGGGGGAGGGGTCGGCAATTGAACCGGTGCCTAGAGAAGGTGGCG
CGGGGTAAACTGGGAAAGTGATGTCGTGTACTGGCTCCGCCTTTTTCCCGAGGGTGGGGGAGAACCGTAT
ATAAGTGCAGTAGTCGCCGTGAACGTTCTTTTTCGCAACGGGTTTGCCGCCAGAACACAGGTAAGTGCCG
TGTGTGGTTCCCGCGGGCCTGGCCTCTTTACGGGTTATGGCCCTTGCGTGCCTTGAATTACTTCCACCTG
GCTGCAGTACGTGATTCTTGATCCCGAGCTTCGGGTTGGAAGTGGGTGGGAGAGTTCGAGGCCTTGCGCT
TAAGGAGCCCCTTCGCCTCGTGCTTGAGTTGAGGCCTGGCCTGGGCGCTGGGGCCGCCGCGTGCGAATCT
GGTGGCACCTTCGCGCCTGTCTCGCTGCTTTCGATAAGTCTCTAGCCATTTAAAATTTTTGATGACCTGC
TGCGACGCTTTTTTTCTGGCAAGATAGTCTTGTAAATGCGGGCCAAGATCTGCACACTGGTATTTCGGTT
TTTGGGGCCGCGGGCGGCGACGGGGCCCGTGCGTCCCAGCGCACATGTTCGGCGAGGCGGGGCCTGCGAG
CGCGGCCACCGAGAATCGGACGGGGGTAGTCTCAAGCTGGCCGGCCTGCTCTGGTGCCTGGCCTCGCGCC
GCCGTGTATCGCCCCGCCCTGGGCGGCAAGGCTGGCCCGGTCGGCACCAGTTGCGTGAGCGGAAAGATGG
CCGCTTCCCGGCCCTGCTGCAGGGAGCTCAAAATGGAGGACGCGGCGCTCGGGAGAGCGGGCGGGTGAGT
CACCCACACAAAGGAAAAGGGCCTTTCCGTCCTCAGCCGTCGCTTCATGTGACTCCACGGAGTACCGGGC
GCCGTCCAGGCACCTCGATTAGTTCTCGAGCTTTTGGAGTACGTCGTCTTTAGGTTGGGGGGAGGGGTTT
TATGCGATGGAGTTTCCCCACACTGAGTGGGTGGAGACTGAAGTTAGGCCAGCTTGGCACTTGATGTAAT
TCTCCTTGGAATTTGCCCTTTTTGAGTTTGGATCTTGGTTCATTCTCAAGCCTCAGACAGTGGTTCAAAG
TTTTTTTCTTCCATTTCAGGTGTCGTGAGCGGCCGCTGAACTGAATTCATCGACGTTAACTATTCTAGAG
TACCCATGGAGCCTTCGGCTGACTGGCTGGCCACGGCCGCGGCCCGGGGTCGGGTAGAGGAGGTGCGGGC
GCTGCTGGAGGCGGGGGCGCTGCCCAACGCACCGAATAGTTACGGTCGGAGGCCGATCCAGGTCATGATG
ATGGGCAGCGCCCGAGTGGCGGAGCTGCTGCTGCTCCACGGCGCGGAGCCCAACTGCGCCGACCCCGCCA
CTCTCACCCGACCCGTGCACGACGCTGCCCGGGAGGGCTTCCTGGACACGCTGGTGGTGCTGCACCGGGC
CGGGGCGCGGCTGGACGTGCGCGATGCCTGGGGCCGTCTGCCCGTGGACCTGGCTGAGGAGCTGGGCCAT
CGCGATGTCGCACGGTACCTGCGCGCGGCTGCGGGGGGCACCAGAGGCAGTAACCATGCCCGCATAGATG
CCGCGGAAGGTCCCTCAGACATCCCCGATTGAGGGCTAGGATCCGCCCCTCTCCCTCCCCCCCCCCTAAC
GTTACTGGCCGAAGCCGCTTGGAATAAGGCCGGTGTGCGTTTGTCTATATGTTATTTTCCACCATATTGC
CGTCTTTTGGCAATGTGAGGGCCCGGAAACCTGGCCCTGTCTTCTTGACGAGCATTCCTAGGGGTCTTTC
CCCTCTCGCCAAAGGAATGCAAGGTCTGTTGAATGTCGTGAAGGAAGCAGTTCCTCTGGAAGCTTCTTGA
AGACAAACAACGTCTGTAGCGACCCTTTGCAGGCAGCGGAACCCCCCACCTGGCGACAGGTGCCTCTGCG
GCCAAAAGCCACGTGTATAAGATACACCTGCAAAGGCGGCACAACCCCAGTGCCACGTTGTGAGTTGGAT
AGTTGTGGAAAGAGTCAAATGGCTCTCCTCAAGCGTATTCAACAAGGGGCTGAAGGATGCCCAGAAGGTA
CCCCATTGTATGGGATCTGATCTGGGGCCTCGGTGCACATGCTTTACATGTGTTTAGTCGAGGTTAAAAA
AACGTCTAGGCCCCCCGAACCACGGGGACGTGGTTTTCCTTTGAAAAACACGATGATAATATGGATGCCA
GAGCCAGCGAAGTCTGCTCCCGCCCCGAAAAAGGGCTCCAAGAAGGCGGTGACTAAGGCGCAGAAGAAAG
GCGGCAAGAAGCGCAAGCGCAGCCGCAAGGAGAGCTATTCCATCTATGTGTACAAGGTTCTGAAGCAGGT
CCACCCTGACACCGGCATTTCGTCCAAGGCCATGGGCATCATGAATTCGTTTGTGAACGACATTTTCGAG
CGCATCGCAGGTGAGGCTTCCCGCCTGGCGCATTACAACAAGCGCTCGACCATCACCTCCAGGGAGATCC
AGACGGCCGTGCGCCTGCTGCTGCCTGGGGAGTTGGCCAAGCACGCCGTGTCCGAGGGTACTAAGGCCAT
CACCAAGTACACCAGCGCTAAGGATCCACCGGTCGCCACCATGGTGAGCAAGGGCGAGGAGAATAACATG
GCCATCATCAAGGAGTTCATGCGCTTCAAGGTGCGCATGGAGGGCTCCGTGAACGGCCACGAGTTCGAGA
TCGAGGGCGAGGGCGAGGGCCGCCCCTACGAGGGCTTTCAGACCGCTAAGCTGAAGGTGACCAAGGGTGG
CCCCCTGCCCTTCGCCTGGGACATCCTGTCCCCTCATTTCACCTACGGCTCCAAGGCCTACGTGAAGCAC
CCCGCCGACATCCCCGACTACTTCAAGCTGTCCTTCCCCGAGGGCTTCAAGTGGGAGCGCGTGATGAACT
ACGAGGACGGCGGCGTGGTGACCGTGACCCAGGACTCCTCCCTGCAGGACGGCGAGTTCATCTACAAGGT
GAAGCTGCGCGGCACCAACTTCCCCTCCGACGGCCCCGTGATGCAGAAGAAGACCATGGGCTGGGAGGCC
TCCTCCGAGCGGATGTACCCCGAGGACGGTGCCCTGAAGGGCAAGATCAAGATGAGGCTGAAGCTGAAGG
ACGGCGGCCACTACACCTCCGAGGTCAAGACCACCTACAAGGCCAAGAAGCCCGTGCAGCTGCCCGGCGC
CTACATCGTCGACATCAAGTTGGACATCACCTCCCACAACGAGGACTACACCATCGTGGAACAGTACGAA
CGCGCCGAGGGCCGCCACTCCACCGGCGGCATGGACGAGCTGTACAAGTAAGCGGCCGCGACTCTAGATC
GATACCGTCGACCTCGATCGAGACCTAGAAAAACATGGAGCAATCACAAGTAGCAATACAGCAGCTACCA
ATGCTGATTGTGCCTGGCTAGAAGCACAAGAGGAGGAGGAGGTGGGTTTTCCAGTCACACCTCAGGTACC
TTTAAGACCAATGACTTACAAGGCAGCTGTAGATCTTAGCCACTTTTTAAAAGAAAAGGGGGGACTGGAA
GGGCTAATTCACTCCCAACGAAGACAAGATATCCTTGATCTGTGGATCTACCACACACAAGGCTACTTCC
CTGATTGGCAGAACTACACACCAGGGCCAGGGATCAGATATCCACTGACCTTTGGATGGTGCTACAAGCT
AGTACCAGTTGAGCAAGAGAAGGTAGAAGAAGCCAATGAAGGAGAGAACACCCGCTTGTTACACCCTGTG
AGCCTGCATGGGATGGATGACCCGGAGAGAGAAGTATTAGAGTGGAGGTTTGACAGCCGCCTAGCATTTC
ATCACATGGCCCGAGAGCTGCATCCGGACTGTACTGGGTCTCTCTGGTTAGACCAGATCTGAGCCTGGGA
GCTCTCTGGCTAACTAGGGAACCCACTGCTTAAGCCTCAATAAAGCTTGCCTTGAGTGCTTCAAGTAGTG
TGTGCCCGTCTGTTGTGTGACTCTGGTAACTAGAGATCCCTCAGACCCTTTTAGTCAGTGTGGAAAATCT
CTAGCAGCATGTGAGCAAAAGGCCAGCAAAAGGCCAGGAACCGTAAAAAGGCCGCGTTGCTGGCGTTTTT
CCATAGGCTCCGCCCCCCTGACGAGCATCACAAAAATCGACGCTCAAGTCAGAGGTGGCGAAACCCGACA
GGACTATAAAGATACCAGGCGTTTCCCCCTGGAAGCTCCCTCGTGCGCTCTCCTGTTCCGACCCTGCCGC
TTACCGGATACCTGTCCGCCTTTCTCCCTTCGGGAAGCGTGGCGCTTTCTCATAGCTCACGCTGTAGGTA
TCTCAGTTCGGTGTAGGTCGTTCGCTCCAAGCTGGGCTGTGTGCACGAACCCCCCGTTCAGCCCGACCGC
TGCGCCTTATCCGGTAACTATCGTCTTGAGTCCAACCCGGTAAGACACGACTTATCGCCACTGGCAGCAG
CCACTGGTAACAGGATTAGCAGAGCGAGGTATGTAGGCGGTGCTACAGAGTTCTTGAAGTGGTGGCCTAA
CTACGGCTACACTAGAAGAACAGTATTTGGTATCTGCGCTCTGCTGAAGCCAGTTACCTTCGGAAAAAGA
GTTGGTAGCTCTTGATCCGGCAAACAAACCACCGCTGGTAGCGGTGGTTTTTTTGTTTGCAAGCAGCAGA
TTACGCGCAGAAAAAAAGGATCTCAAGAAGATCCTTTGATCTTTTCTACGGGGTCTGACGCTCAGTGGAA
CGAAAACTCACGTTAAGGGATTTTGGTCATGAGATTATCAAAAAGGATCTTCACCTAGATCCTTTTAAAT
TAAAAATGAAGTTTTAAATCAATCTAAAGTATATATGAGTAAACTTGGTCTGACAGTTACCAATGCTTAA
TCAGTGAGGCACCTATCTCAGCGATCTGTCTATTTCGTTCATCCATAGTTGCCTGACTCCCCGTCGTGTA
GATAACTACGATACGGGAGGGCTTACCATCTGGCCCCAGTGCTGCAATGATACCGCGAGACCCACGCTCA
CCGGCTCCAGATTTATCAGCAATAAACCAGCCAGCCGGAAGGGCCGAGCGCAGAAGTGGTCCTGCAACTT
TATCCGCCTCCATCCAGTCTATTAATTGTTGCCGGGAAGCTAGAGTAAGTAGTTCGCCAGTTAATAGTTT
GCGCAACGTTGTTGCCATTGCTACAGGCATCGTGGTGTCACGCTCGTCGTTTGGTATGGCTTCATTCAGC
TCCGGTTCCCAACGATCAAGGCGAGTTACATGATCCCCCATGTTGTGCAAAAAAGCGGTTAGCTCCTTCG
GTCCTCCGATCGTTGTCAGAAGTAAGTTGGCCGCAGTGTTATCACTCATGGTTATGGCAGCACTGCATAA
TTCTCTTACTGTCATGCCATCCGTAAGATGCTTTTCTGTGACTGGTGAGTACTCAACCAAGTCATTCTGA
GAATAGTGTATGCGGCGACCGAGTTGCTCTTGCCCGGCGTCAATACGGGATAATACCGCGCCACATAGCA
GAACTTTAAAAGTGCTCATCATTGGAAAACGTTCTTCGGGGCGAAAACTCTCAAGGATCTTACCGCTGTT
GAGATCCAGTTCGATGTAACCCACTCGTGCACCCAACTGATCTTCAGCATCTTTTACTTTCACCAGCGTT
TCTGGGTGAGCAAAAACAGGAAGGCAAAATGCCGCAAAAAAGGGAATAAGGGCGACACGGAAATGTTGAA
TACTCATACTCTTCCTTTTTCAATATTATTGAAGCATTTATCAGGGTTATTGTCTCATGAGCGGATACAT
ATTTGAATGTATTTAGAAAAATAAACAAATAGGGGTTCCGCGCACATTTCCCCGAAAAGTGCCACCTGAC
