Features (pLannotate 1.2.2; 20 found; start..end, strand, type, name):
     31..83      -  misc_feature   bom (fragment): basis of mobility region from pBR322
    238..617     +  enhancer       CMV enhancer: human cytomegalovirus immediate early enhancer
    618..817     +  promoter       CMV promoter: human cytomegalovirus (CMV) immediate early promoter
    835..1015    +  LTR            5' LTR (truncated): truncated 5' long terminal repeat (LTR) from HIV-1
   1062..1187    +  misc_feature   HIV-1 Ψ: packaging signal of human immunodeficiency virus type 1
   1171..1509    +  CDS            HIV-1 gag (fragment): gag protein from human immunodeficiency virus 1; gag
   1684..1917    +  misc_feature   RRE: The Rev response element (RRE) of HIV-1 allows for Rev-dependent mRNA export from the nucleus to the cytoplasm.
   2294..2394    +  CDS            Rev (fragment): human immunodeficiency virus 1 (HIV-1) Rev protein; rev; enhances nuclear export of unspliced and incompletely spliced viral mRNAs
   2444..2561    +  misc_feature   cPPT/CTS: central polypurine tract and central termination sequence of HIV-1
   2624..3802    +  promoter       EF-1α promoter: strong constitutive promoter for human elongation factor EF-1α
   3850..4293    +  CDS            CDKN2A (fragment): CDN2A_HUMAN - Also known as CDKN2, MTS1. Experimental evidence at protein level: Swiss-Prot protein existence level 1. Acts as a negative regulator of the proliferation of normal cells by interacting strongly with CDK4 and CDK6. This inhibits their ability to interact with cyclins D and to phosphorylate the retinoblastoma protein. From Homo sapiens (Human).
   4310..4888    +  misc_feature   IRES2: internal ribosome entry site (IRES) of the encephalomyocarditis virus (EMCV)
   4889..5266    +  CDS            H2B: human histone H2B; HIST1H2BJ
   5285..5992    +  CDS            mOrange2: mOrange2 is a basic (constitutively fluorescent) orange fluorescent protein published in 2008, derived from Discosoma sp.. It has high acid sensitivity.
   6013..6030    +  misc_feature   MCS (fragment): pBluescript multiple cloning site
   6032..6532    +  CDS            nef (fragment): NEF_HV1LA - Experimental evidence at protein level: Swiss-Prot protein existence level 1. Extracellular Nef protein targets CD4(+) T-lymphocytes for apoptosis by interacting with CXCR4 surface receptors. From Human immunodeficiency virus type 1 group M subtype B (isolate Lai) (HIV-1).
   6539..6719    +  LTR            5' LTR (truncated): truncated 5' long terminal repeat (LTR) from HIV-1
   6781..7369    -  rep_origin     ori: high-copy-number ColE1/pMB1/pBR322/pUC origin of replication
   7540..8400    -  CDS            AmpR: β-lactamase; bla; confers resistance to ampicillin, carbenicillin, and related antibiotics
   8401..8505    -  promoter       AmpR promoter: bla
>Addgene plasmid #110730 | pHIV-INK4A-mOrange2 | addgene full sequence | sequence record 216870 | Addgene NGS Result
GTCGACGGATCGGGAGATCTCCCGATCCCCTATGGTGCACTCTCAGTACAATCTGCTCTGATGCCGCATA
GTTAAGCCAGTATCTGCTCCCTGCTTGTGTGTTGGAGGTCGCTGAGTAGTGCGCGAGCAAAATTTAAGCT
ACAACAAGGCAAGGCTTGACCGACAATTGCATGAAGAATCTGCTTAGGGTTAGGCGTTTTGCGCTGCTTC
GCGATGTACGGGCCAGATATACGCGTTGACATTGATTATTGACTAGTTATTAATAGTAATCAATTACGGG
GTCATTAGTTCATAGCCCATATATGGAGTTCCGCGTTACATAACTTACGGTAAATGGCCCGCCTGGCTGA
CCGCCCAACGACCCCCGCCCATTGACGTCAATAATGACGTATGTTCCCATAGTAACGCCAATAGGGACTT
TCCATTGACGTCAATGGGTGGAGTATTTACGGTAAACTGCCCACTTGGCAGTACATCAAGTGTATCATAT
GCCAAGTACGCCCCCTATTGACGTCAATGACGGTAAATGGCCCGCCTGGCATTATGCCCAGTACATGACC
TTATGGGACTTTCCTACTTGGCAGTACATCTACGTATTAGTCATCGCTATTACCATGGTGATGCGGTTTT
GGCAGTACATCAATGGGCGTGGATAGCGGTTTGACTCACGGGGATTTCCAAGTCTCCACCCCATTGACGT
CAATGGGAGTTTGTTTTGGCACCAAAATCAACGGGACTTTCCAAAATGTCGTAACAACTCCGCCCCATTG
ACGCAAATGGGCGGTAGGCGTGTACGGTGGGAGGTCTATATAAGCAGCGCGTTTTGCCTGTACTGGGTCT
CTCTGGTTAGACCAGATCTGAGCCTGGGAGCTCTCTGGCTAACTAGGGAACCCACTGCTTAAGCCTCAAT
AAAGCTTGCCTTGAGTGCTTCAAGTAGTGTGTGCCCGTCTGTTGTGTGACTCTGGTAACTAGAGATCCCT
CAGACCCTTTTAGTCAGTGTGGAAAATCTCTAGCAGTGGCGCCCGAACAGGGACTTGAAAGCGAAAGGGA
AACCAGAGGAGCTCTCTCGACGCAGGACTCGGCTTGCTGAAGCGCGCACGGCAAGAGGCGAGGGGCGGCG
ACTGGTGAGTACGCCAAAAATTTTGACTAGCGGAGGCTAGAAGGAGAGAGATGGGTGCGAGAGCGTCAGT
ATTAAGCGGGGGAGAATTAGATCGCGATGGGAAAAAATTCGGTTAAGGCCAGGGGGAAAGAAAAAATATA
AATTAAAACATATAGTATGGGCAAGCAGGGAGCTAGAACGATTCGCAGTTAATCCTGGCCTGTTAGAAAC
ATCAGAAGGCTGTAGACAAATACTGGGACAGCTACAACCATCCCTTCAGACAGGATCAGAAGAACTTAGA
TCATTATATAATACAGTAGCAACCCTCTATTGTGTGCATCAAAGGATAGAGATAAAAGACACCAAGGAAG
CTTTAGACAAGATAGAGGAAGAGCAAAACAAAAGTAAGACCACCGCACAGCAAGCGGCCGGCCGCTGATC
TTCAGACCTGGAGGAGGAGATATGAGGGACAATTGGAGAAGTGAATTATATAAATATAAAGTAGTAAAAA
TTGAACCATTAGGAGTAGCACCCACCAAGGCAAAGAGAAGAGTGGTGCAGAGAGAAAAAAGAGCAGTGGG
AATAGGAGCTTTGTTCCTTGGGTTCTTGGGAGCAGCAGGAAGCACTATGGGCGCAGCGTCAATGACGCTG
ACGGTACAGGCCAGACAATTATTGTCTGGTATAGTGCAGCAGCAGAACAATTTGCTGAGGGCTATTGAGG
CGCAACAGCATCTGTTGCAACTCACAGTCTGGGGCATCAAGCAGCTCCAGGCAAGAATCCTGGCTGTGGA
AAGATACCTAAAGGATCAACAGCTCCTGGGGATTTGGGGTTGCTCTGGAAAACTCATTTGCACCACTGCT
GTGCCTTGGAATGCTAGTTGGAGTAATAAATCTCTGGAACAGATTTGGAATCACACGACCTGGATGGAGT
GGGACAGAGAAATTAACAATTACACAAGCTTAATACACTCCTTAATTGAAGAATCGCAAAACCAGCAAGA
AAAGAATGAACAAGAATTATTGGAATTAGATAAATGGGCAAGTTTGTGGAATTGGTTTAACATAACAAAT
TGGCTGTGGTATATAAAATTATTCATAATGATAGTAGGAGGCTTGGTAGGTTTAAGAATAGTTTTTGCTG
TACTTTCTATAGTGAATAGAGTTAGGCAGGGATATTCACCATTATCGTTTCAGACCCACCTCCCAACCCC
GAGGGGACCCGACAGGCCCGAAGGAATAGAAGAAGAAGGTGGAGAGAGAGACAGAGACAGATCCATTCGA
TTAGTGAACGGATCGGCACTGCGTGCGCCAATTCTGCAGACAAATGGCAGTATTCATCCACAATTTTAAA
AGAAAAGGGGGGATTGGGGGGTACAGTGCAGGGGAAAGAATAGTAGACATAATAGCAACAGACATACAAA
CTAAAGAATTACAAAAACAAATTACAAAAATTCAAAATTTTCGGGTTTATTACAGGGACAGCAGAGATCC
AGTTTGGTTAGTACCGGGCCCGCTCTAGCGTGAGGCTCCGGTGCCCGTCAGTGGGCAGAGCGCACATCGC
CCACAGTCCCCGAGAAGTTGGGGGGAGGGGTCGGCAATTGAACCGGTGCCTAGAGAAGGTGGCGCGGGGT
AAACTGGGAAAGTGATGTCGTGTACTGGCTCCGCCTTTTTCCCGAGGGTGGGGGAGAACCGTATATAAGT
GCAGTAGTCGCCGTGAACGTTCTTTTTCGCAACGGGTTTGCCGCCAGAACACAGGTAAGTGCCGTGTGTG
GTTCCCGCGGGCCTGGCCTCTTTACGGGTTATGGCCCTTGCGTGCCTTGAATTACTTCCACCTGGCTGCA
GTACGTGATTCTTGATCCCGAGCTTCGGGTTGGAAGTGGGTGGGAGAGTTCGAGGCCTTGCGCTTAAGGA
GCCCCTTCGCCTCGTGCTTGAGTTGAGGCCTGGCCTGGGCGCTGGGGCCGCCGCGTGCGAATCTGGTGGC
ACCTTCGCGCCTGTCTCGCTGCTTTCGATAAGTCTCTAGCCATTTAAAATTTTTGATGACCTGCTGCGAC
GCTTTTTTTCTGGCAAGATAGTCTTGTAAATGCGGGCCAAGATCTGCACACTGGTATTTCGGTTTTTGGG
GCCGCGGGCGGCGACGGGGCCCGTGCGTCCCAGCGCACATGTTCGGCGAGGCGGGGCCTGCGAGCGCGGC
CACCGAGAATCGGACGGGGGTAGTCTCAAGCTGGCCGGCCTGCTCTGGTGCCTGGCCTCGCGCCGCCGTG
TATCGCCCCGCCCTGGGCGGCAAGGCTGGCCCGGTCGGCACCAGTTGCGTGAGCGGAAAGATGGCCGCTT
CCCGGCCCTGCTGCAGGGAGCTCAAAATGGAGGACGCGGCGCTCGGGAGAGCGGGCGGGTGAGTCACCCA
CACAAAGGAAAAGGGCCTTTCCGTCCTCAGCCGTCGCTTCATGTGACTCCACGGAGTACCGGGCGCCGTC
CAGGCACCTCGATTAGTTCTCGAGCTTTTGGAGTACGTCGTCTTTAGGTTGGGGGGAGGGGTTTTATGCG
ATGGAGTTTCCCCACACTGAGTGGGTGGAGACTGAAGTTAGGCCAGCTTGGCACTTGATGTAATTCTCCT
TGGAATTTGCCCTTTTTGAGTTTGGATCTTGGTTCATTCTCAAGCCTCAGACAGTGGTTCAAAGTTTTTT
TCTTCCATTTCAGGTGTCGTGAGCGGCCGCTGAACTGAATTCATCGACGTTAACTATTCTAGAGTACCCA
TGGAGCCTTCGGCTGACTGGCTGGCCACGGCCGCGGCCCGGGGTCGGGTAGAGGAGGTGCGGGCGCTGCT
GGAGGCGGGGGCGCTGCCCAACGCACCGAATAGTTACGGTCGGAGGCCGATCCAGGTCATGATGATGGGC
AGCGCCCGAGTGGCGGAGCTGCTGCTGCTCCACGGCGCGGAGCCCAACTGCGCCGACCCCGCCACTCTCA
CCCGACCCGTGCACGACGCTGCCCGGGAGGGCTTCCTGGACACGCTGGTGGTGCTGCACCGGGCCGGGGC
GCGGCTGGACGTGCGCGATGCCTGGGGCCGTCTGCCCGTGGACCTGGCTGAGGAGCTGGGCCATCGCGAT
GTCGCACGGTACCTGCGCGCGGCTGCGGGGGGCACCAGAGGCAGTAACCATGCCCGCATAGATGCCGCGG
AAGGTCCCTCAGACATCCCCGATTGAGGGCTAGGATCCGCCCCTCTCCCTCCCCCCCCCCTAACGTTACT
GGCCGAAGCCGCTTGGAATAAGGCCGGTGTGCGTTTGTCTATATGTTATTTTCCACCATATTGCCGTCTT
TTGGCAATGTGAGGGCCCGGAAACCTGGCCCTGTCTTCTTGACGAGCATTCCTAGGGGTCTTTCCCCTCT
CGCCAAAGGAATGCAAGGTCTGTTGAATGTCGTGAAGGAAGCAGTTCCTCTGGAAGCTTCTTGAAGACAA
ACAACGTCTGTAGCGACCCTTTGCAGGCAGCGGAACCCCCCACCTGGCGACAGGTGCCTCTGCGGCCAAA
AGCCACGTGTATAAGATACACCTGCAAAGGCGGCACAACCCCAGTGCCACGTTGTGAGTTGGATAGTTGT
GGAAAGAGTCAAATGGCTCTCCTCAAGCGTATTCAACAAGGGGCTGAAGGATGCCCAGAAGGTACCCCAT
TGTATGGGATCTGATCTGGGGCCTCGGTACACATGCTTTACATGTGTTTAGTCGAGGTTAAAAAAACGTC
TAGGCCCCCCGAACCACGGGGACGTGGTTTTCCTTTGAAAAACACGATGATAATATGGATGCCAGAGCCA
GCGAAGTCTGCTCCCGCCCCGAAAAAGGGCTCCAAGAAGGCGGTGACTAAGGCGCAGAAGAAAGGCGGCA
AGAAGCGCAAGCGCAGCCGCAAGGAGAGCTATTCCATCTATGTGTACAAGGTTCTGAAGCAGGTCCACCC
TGACACCGGCATTTCGTCCAAGGCCATGGGCATCATGAATTCGTTTGTGAACGACATTTTCGAGCGCATC
GCAGGTGAGGCTTCCCGCCTGGCGCATTACAACAAGCGCTCGACCATCACCTCCAGGGAGATCCAGACGG
CCGTGCGCCTGCTGCTGCCTGGGGAGTTGGCCAAGCACGCCGTGTCCGAGGGTACTAAGGCCATCACCAA
GTACACCAGCGCTAAGGATCCACCGGTCGCCACCATGGTGAGCAAGGGCGAGGAGAATAACATGGCCATC
ATCAAGGAGTTCATGCGCTTCAAGGTGCGCATGGAGGGCTCCGTGAACGGCCACGAGTTCGAGATCGAGG
GCGAGGGCGAGGGCCGCCCCTACGAGGGCTTTCAGACCGCTAAGCTGAAGGTGACCAAGGGTGGCCCCCT
GCCCTTCGCCTGGGACATCCTGTCCCCTCATTTCACCTACGGCTCCAAGGCCTACGTGAAGCACCCCGCC
GACATCCCCGACTACTTCAAGCTGTCCTTCCCCGAGGGCTTCAAGTGGGAGCGCGTGATGAACTACGAGG
ACGGCGGCGTGGTGACCGTGACCCAGGACTCCTCCCTGCAGGACGGCGAGTTCATCTACAAGGTGAAGCT
GCGCGGCACCAACTTCCCCTCCGACGGCCCCGTGATGCAGAAGAAGACCATGGGCTGGGAGGCCTCCTCC
GAGCGGATGTACCCCGAGGACGGTGCCCTGAAGGGCAAGATCAAGATGAGGCTGAAGCTGAAGGACGGCG
GCCACTACACCTCCGAGGTCAAGACCACCTACAAGGCCAAGAAGCCCGTGCAGCTGCCCGGCGCCTACAT
CGTCGACATCAAGTTGGACATCACCTCCCACAACGAGGACTACACCATCGTGGAACAGTACGAACGCGCC
GAGGGCCGCCACTCCACCGGCGGCATGGACGAGCTGTACAAGTAAGCGGCCGCGACTCTAGACGATACCG
TCGACCTCGATCGAGACCTAGAAAAACATGGAGCAATCACAAGTAGCAATACAGCAGCTACCAATGCTGA
TTGTGCCTGGCTAGAAGCACAAGAGGAGGAGGAGGTGGGTTTTCCAGTCACACCTCAGGTACCTTTAAGA
CCAATGACTTACAAGGCAGCTGTAGATCTTAGCCACTTTTTAAAAGAAAAGGGGGGACTGGAAGGGCTAA
TTCACTCCCAACGAAGACAAGATATCCTTGATCTGTGGATCTACCACACACAAGGCTACTTCCCTGATTG
GCAGAACTACACACCAGGGCCAGGGATCAGATATCCACTGACCTTTGGATGGTGCTACAAGCTAGTACCA
GTTGAGCAAGAGAAGGTAGAAGAAGCCAATGAAGGAGAGAACACCCGCTTGTTACACCCTGTGAGCCTGC
ATGGGATGGATGACCCGGAGAGAGAAGTATTAGAGTGGAGGTTTGACAGCCGCCTAGCATTTCATCACAT
GGCCCGAGAGCTGCATCCGGACTGTACTGGGTCTCTCTGGTTAGACCAGATCTGAGCCTGGGAGCTCTCT
GGCTAACTAGGGAACCCACTGCTTAAGCCTCAATAAAGCTTGCCTTGAGTGCTTCAAGTAGTGTGTGCCC
GTCTGTTGTGTGACTCTGGTAACTAGAGATCCCTCAGACCCTTTTAGTCAGTGTGGAAAATCTCTAGCAG
CATGTGAGCAAAAGGCCAGCAAAAGGCCAGGAACCGTAAAAAGGCCGCGTTGCTGGCGTTTTTCCATAGG
CTCCGCCCCCCTGACGAGCATCACAAAAATCGACGCTCAAGTCAGAGGTGGCGAAACCCGACAGGACTAT
AAAGATACCAGGCGTTTCCCCCTGGAAGCTCCCTCGTGCGCTCTCCTGTTCCGACCCTGCCGCTTACCGG
ATACCTGTCCGCCTTTCTCCCTTCGGGAAGCGTGGCGCTTTCTCATAGCTCACGCTGTAGGTATCTCAGT
TCGGTGTAGGTCGTTCGCTCCAAGCTGGGCTGTGTGCACGAACCCCCCGTTCAGCCCGACCGCTGCGCCT
TATCCGGTAACTATCGTCTTGAGTCCAACCCGGTAAGACACGACTTATCGCCACTGGCAGCAGCCACTGG
TAACAGGATTAGCAGAGCGAGGTATGTAGGCGGTGCTACAGAGTTCTTGAAGTGGTGGCCTAACTACGGC
TACACTAGAAGAACAGTATTTGGTATCTGCGCTCTGCTGAAGCCAGTTACCTTCGGAAAAAGAGTTGGTA
GCTCTTGATCCGGCAAACAAACCACCGCTGGTAGCGGTGGTTTTTTTGTTTGCAAGCAGCAGATTACGCG
CAGAAAAAAAGGATCTCAAGAAGATCCTTTGATCTTTTCTACGGGGTCTGACGCTCAGTGGAACGAAAAC
TCACGTTAAGGGATTTTGGTCATGAGATTATCAAAAAGGATCTTCACCTAGATCCTTTTAAATTAAAAAT
GAAGTTTTAAATCAATCTAAAGTATATATGAGTAAACTTGGTCTGACAGTTACCAATGCTTAATCAGTGA
GGCACCTATCTCAGCGATCTGTCTATTTCGTTCATCCATAGTTGCCTGACTCCCCGTCGTGTAGATAACT
ACGATACGGGAGGGCTTACCATCTGGCCCCAGTGCTGCAATGATACCGCGAGACCCACGCTCACCGGCTC
CAGATTTATCAGCAATAAACCAGCCAGCCGGAAGGGCCGAGCGCAGAAGTGGTCCTGCAACTTTATCCGC
CTCCATCCAGTCTATTAATTGTTGCCGGGAAGCTAGAGTAAGTAGTTCGCCAGTTAATAGTTTGCGCAAC
GTTGTTGCCATTGCTACAGGCATCGTGGTGTCACGCTCGTCGTTTGGTATGGCTTCATTCAGCTCCGGTT
CCCAACGATCAAGGCGAGTTACATGATCCCCCATGTTGTGCAAAAAAGCGGTTAGCTCCTTCGGTCCTCC
GATCGTTGTCAGAAGTAAGTTGGCCGCAGTGTTATCACTCATGGTTATGGCAGCACTGCATAATTCTCTT
ACTGTCATGCCATCCGTAAGATGCTTTTCTGTGACTGGTGAGTACTCAACCAAGTCATTCTGAGAATAGT
GTATGCGGCGACCGAGTTGCTCTTGCCCGGCGTCAATACGGGATAATACCGCGCCACATAGCAGAACTTT
AAAAGTGCTCATCATTGGAAAACGTTCTTCGGGGCGAAAACTCTCAAGGATCTTACCGCTGTTGAGATCC
AGTTCGATGTAACCCACTCGTGCACCCAACTGATCTTCAGCATCTTTTACTTTCACCAGCGTTTCTGGGT
GAGCAAAAACAGGAAGGCAAAATGCCGCAAAAAAGGGAATAAGGGCGACACGGAAATGTTGAATACTCAT
ACTCTTCCTTTTTCAATATTATTGAAGCATTTATCAGGGTTATTGTCTCATGAGCGGATACATATTTGAA
TGTATTTAGAAAAATAAACAAATAGGGGTTCCGCGCACATTTCCCCGAAAAGTGCCACCTGAC
